Addgene plasmid #53117: pET28b-hUba2-His
Purpose: expression of full length human Uba2 with Cterminal His-tag in E.coli
Depositing lab: Frauke Melchior. Depositing organization: Universitaet Heidelberg. Publication: Performing in vitro sumoylation reactions using recombinant enzymes. Werner A, Moutty MC, Moller U, Melchior F. Methods Mol Biol. 2009;497:187-99. doi: 10.1007/978-1-59745-566-4_12. PubMed 19107418.
Backbone
  Vector backbone: pET28b
  Backbone manufacturer: Novagen
  Backbone size w/o insert (bp): 5369
  Total vector size (bp): 7234
  Vector type: Bacterial Expression
Growth in bacteria
  Bacterial resistance: Kanamycin, 50 μg/mL
  Growth temperature: 37°C
  Growth strain: DH5alpha
  Copy number: Low Copy
Gene/Insert
  Gene/Insert name: UBA2 (alt names: SAE2; SUMO-activating enzyme subunit 2)
  Species: H. sapiens (human)
  Insert size (bp): 1937
  Entrez Gene: UBA2 (a.k.a. ACCES, ARX, HRIHFB2115, SAE2)
  Promoter: T7
  Tag / fusion protein: His (C terminal on insert); T7 tag (C terminal on insert)
  Cloning method: Restriction Enzyme; 5′ cloning site NcoI (not destroyed); 3′ cloning site NheI (not destroyed)
  Sequencing primers: 5′ T7; 3′ T7-term
Terms and licenses: Academic/Nonprofit Terms; Industry Terms: Not Available to Industry
How to cite: pET28b-hUba2-His was a gift from Frauke Melchior (Addgene plasmid # 53117 ; http://n2t.net/addgene:53117 ; RRID:Addgene_53117)
