[The description below was written by a language model from this plasmid's Addgene catalogue record and pLannotate feature annotations shown in this document.]
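Description:
pET28b-hUba2-His is a bacterial expression plasmid built on the Novagen pET28b backbone for producing full-length human UBA2 (also called SAE2, SUMO-activating enzyme subunit 2) in E. coli. It is about 7.2 kb in total. The plasmid is selected with kanamycin through an aminoglycoside phosphotransferase gene. It replicates from a pBR322-type ColE1 origin accompanied by the bom region and the rop gene, which is consistent with its listing as low copy. An f1 origin is also present, along with short non-functional tetracycline-resistance fragments left over from the pBR322 lineage.

The UBA2 coding sequence was inserted between the NcoI and NheI sites. This places it directly after the T7 promoter, lac operator and T7 gene 10 ribosome binding site, and it bypasses the N-terminal tag region of the vector. Downstream of the insert, the reading frame continues through a T7 tag (gene 10 leader) segment and then a polyhistidine tag, so both tags sit at the C terminus before the T7 terminator. The annotation tool labels the histidine stretch as a fragment of a longer His tag, and it also reports a short solubility-tag-like match just before the terminator, which is probably vector sequence rather than a designed fusion. The plasmid-borne lacI gene supplies repressor to keep the T7/lac promoter off until IPTG is added, in a host that provides T7 RNA polymerase.

UBA2 carries the active-site cysteine of the heterodimeric SUMO E1 enzyme, which activates SUMO proteins in an ATP-dependent manner. The associated publication indicates that the His-tagged protein is purified as a recombinant component for in vitro sumoylation reactions.
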