Features (pLannotate 1.2.2; 20 found; start..end, strand, type, name):
     71..89      +  promoter       T7 promoter: promoter for bacteriophage T7 RNA polymerase
     90..114     +  protein_bind   lac operator: The lac repressor binds to the lac operator to inhibit transcription in E. coli. This inhibition can be relieved by adding lactose or isopropyl-β-D-thiogalactopyranoside (IPTG). lac repressor encoded by lacI
    129..151     +  RBS            RBS: efficient ribosome binding site from bacteriophage T7 gene 10 (Olins and Rangwala, 1989)
    164..2083    +  CDS            UBA2: SAE2_HUMAN - Also known as SAE2, UBLE1B. Experimental evidence at protein level: Swiss-Prot protein existence level 1. The heterodimer acts as an E1 ligase for SUMO1, SUMO2, SUMO3, and probably SUMO4. It mediates ATP-dependent activation of SUMO proteins followed by formation of a thioester bond between a SUMO protein and a conserved active site cysteine residue on UBA2/SAE2. From Homo sapiens (Human).
   2087..2116    +  CDS            T7 tag (gene 10 leader) (fragment): leader peptide from bacteriophage T7 gene 10 promotes efficient translation in E. coli
   2165..2182    +  CDS            9xHis (fragment): 9xHis affinity tag
   2192..2241    +  CDS            SET1 (fragment): solubility-enhancement tag derived from T7 phage gene 10B
   2249..2296    +  terminator     T7 terminator: transcription terminator for bacteriophage T7 RNA polymerase
   2333..2761    +  rep_origin     f1 ori (sequence partly withheld): f1 bacteriophage origin of replication; arrow indicates direction of (+) strand synthesis
   2814..2871    +  promoter       AmpR promoter (fragment): bla
   2880..3695    -  CDS            KanR: aminoglycoside phosphotransferase; aph(3')-Ia; confers resistance to kanamycin in bacteria or G418 (Geneticin®) in eukaryotes
   3817..4405    +  rep_origin     ori: high-copy-number ColE1/pMB1/pBR322/pUC origin of replication
   4591..4730    -  misc_feature   bom: basis of mobility region from pBR322
   4832..5023    -  CDS            rop: Rop protein, which maintains plasmids at low copy number; rop
   5040..5420    +  CDS            YPB1_ECOLX: Protein predicted: Swiss-Prot protein existence level 4. From Escherichia coli.
   5492..5783    -  CDS            TcR (fragment): tetracycline efflux protein; tet; confers resistance to tetracycline
   5798..5819    -  protein_bind   CAP binding site: CAP binding activates transcription in the presence of cAMP. E. coli catabolite activator protein
   5832..6914    -  CDS            lacI: lac repressor; lacI; The lac repressor binds to the lac operator to inhibit transcription in E. coli. This inhibition can be relieved by adding lactose or isopropyl-β-D-thiogalactopyranoside (IPTG).
   6915..6992    -  promoter       lacI promoter: lacI
   7000..49      -  CDS            TcR (fragment) (across the origin): tetracycline efflux protein; tet; confers resistance to tetracycline
>Addgene plasmid #53117 | pET28b-hUba2-His | addgene full sequence | sequence record 171339 | Addgene NGS Result
ACCTGTGGCGCCGGTGATGCCGGCCACGATGCGTCCGGCGTAGAGGATCGAGATCTCGATCCCGCGAAAT
TAATACGACTCACTATAGGGGAATTGTGAGCGGATAACAATTCCCCTCTAGAAATAATTTTGTTTAACTT
TAAGAAGGAGATATACCATGGGGATGGCACTGTCGCGGGGGCTGCCCCGGGAGCTGGCTGAGGCGGTGGC
CGGGGGCCGGGTGCTGGTGGTGGGGGCGGGCGGCATCGGCTGCGAGCTCCTCAAGAATCTCGTGCTCACC
GGTTTCTCCCACATCGACCTGATTGATCTGGATACTATTGATGTAAGCAACCTCAACAGACAGTTTTTGT
TTCAAAAGAAACATGTTGGAAGATCAAAGGCACAGGTTGCCAAGGAAAGTGTACTGCAGTTTTACCCGAA
AGCTAATATCGTTGCCTACCATGACAGCATCATGAACCCTGACTATAATGTGGAATTTTTCCGACAGTTT
ATACTGGTTATGAATGCTTTAGATAACAGAGCTGCCCGAAACCATGTTAATAGAATGTGCCTGGCAGCTG
ATGTTCCTCTTATTGAAAGTGGAACAGCTGGGTATCTTGGACAAGTAACTACTATCAAAAAGGGTGTGAC
CGAGTGTTATGAGTGTCATCCTAAGCCGACCCAGAGAACCTTTCCTGGCTGTACAATTCGTAACACACCT
TCAGAACCTATACATTGCATCGTTTGGGCAAAGTACTTGTTCAACCAGTTGTTTGGGGAAGAAGATGCTG
ATCAAGAAGTATCTCCTGACAGAGCTGACCCTGAAGCTGCCTGGGAACCAACGGAAGCCGAAGCCAGAGC
TAGAGCATCTAATGAAGATGGTGACATTAAACGTATTTCTACTAAGGAATGGGCTAAATCAACTGGATAT
GATCCAGTTAAACTTTTTACCAAGCTTTTTAAAGATGACATCAGGTATCTGTTGACAATGGACAAACTAT
GGCGGAAAAGGAAACCTCCAGTTCCGTTGGACTGGGCTGAAGTACAAAGTCAAGGAGAAGAAACGAATGC
ATCAGATCAACAGAATGAACCCCAGTTAGGCCTGAAAGACCAGCAGGTTCTAGATGTAAAGAGCTATGCA
CGTCTTTTTTCAAAGAGCATCGAGACTTTGAGAGTTCATTTAGCAGAAAAGGGGGATGGAGCTGAGCTCA
TATGGGATAAGGATGACCCATCTGCAATGGATTTTGTCACCTCTGCTGCAAACCTCAGGATGCATATTTT
CAGTATGAATATGAAGAGTAGATTTGATATCAAATCAATGGCAGGGAACATTATTCCTGCTATTGCTACT
ACTAATGCAGTAATTGCTGGGTTGATAGTATTGGAAGGATTGAAGATTTTATCAGGAAAAATAGACCAGT
GCAGAACAATTTTTTTGAATAAACAACCAAACCCAAGAAAGAAGCTTCTTGTGCCTTGTGCACTGGATCC
TCCCAACCCCAATTGTTATGTATGTGCCAGCAAGCCAGAGGTGACTGTGCGGCTGAATGTCCATAAAGTG
ACTGTTCTCACCTTACAAGACAAGATAGTGAAAGAAAAATTTGCTATGGTAGCACCAGATGTCCAAATTG
AAGATGGGAAAGGAACAATCCTAATATCTTCCGAAGAGGGAGAGACGGAAGCTAATAATCACAAGAAGTT
GTCAGAATTTGGAATTAGAAATGGCAGCCGGCTTCAAGCAGATGACTTCCTCCAGGACTATACTTTATTG
ATCAACATCCTTCATAGTGAAGACCTAGGAAAGGACGTTGAATTTGAAGTTGTTGGTGATGCCCCGGAAA
AAGTGGGGCCCAAACAAGCTGAAGATGCTGCCAAAAGCATAACCAATGGCAGTGATGATGGAGCTCAGCC
CTCCACCTCCACAGCTCAAGAGCAAGATGACGTTCTCATAGTTGATTCGGATGAAGAAGATTCTTCAAAT
AATGCCGACGTCAGTGAAGAAGAGAGAAGCCGCAAGAGGAAATTAGATGAGAAAGAGAATCTCAGTGCAA
AGAGGTCACGTATAGAACAGAAGGAAGAGCTTGATGATGTCATAGCATTAGATGGAGCTAGCATGACTGG
TGGACAGCAAATGGGTCGGGATCCGAATTCGAGCTCCGTCGACAAGCTTGCGGCCGCACTCGAGCACCAC
CACCACCACCACTGAGATCCGGCTGCTAACAAAGCCCGAAAGGAAGCTGAGTTGGCTGCTGCCACCGCTG
AGCAATAACTAGCATAACCCCTTGGGGCCTCTAAACGGGTCTTGAGGGGTTTTTTGCTGAAAGGAGGAAC
TATATCCGGATTGGCGAATGGG
[124 nt withheld, positions 2333-2456]
C
[91 nt withheld, positions 2458-2548]
A
[49 nt withheld, positions 2550-2598]
CCTTTGACGTTGGAGTCCACGTTCTTT
[37 nt withheld, positions 2626-2662]
ACCCTATCTCGGTCTATTCTTTTGATTTATAAGGGATTTTGCCGATTTCGGCCTATTGGTTAAAAAATGA
GCTGATTTAACAAAAATTTAACGCGAATTTTAACAAAATATTAACGCTTACAATTTAGGTGGCACTTTTC
GGGGAAATGTGCGCGGAACCCCTATTTGTTTATTTTTCTAAATACATTCAAATATGTATCCGCTCATGAA
TTAATTCTTAGAAAAACTCATCGAGCATCAAATGAAACTGCAATTTATTCATATCAGGATTATCAATACC
ATATTTTTGAAAAAGCCGTTTCTGTAATGAAGGAGAAAACTCACCGAGGCAGTTCCATAGGATGGCAAGA
TCCTGGTATCGGTCTGCGATTCCGACTCGTCCAACATCAATACAACCTATTAATTTCCCCTCGTCAAAAA
TAAGGTTATCAAGTGAGAAATCACCATGAGTGACGACTGAATCCGGTGAGAATGGCAAAAGTTTATGCAT
TTCTTTCCAGACTTGTTCAACAGGCCAGCCATTACGCTCGTCATCAAAATCACTCGCATCAACCAAACCG
TTATTCATTCGTGATTGCGCCTGAGCGAGACGAAATACGCGATCGCTGTTAAAAGGACAATTACAAACAG
GAATCGAATGCAACCGGCGCAGGAACACTGCCAGCGCATCAACAATATTTTCACCTGAATCAGGATATTC
TTCTAATACCTGGAATGCTGTTTTCCCGGGGATCGCAGTGGTGAGTAACCATGCATCATCAGGAGTACGG
ATAAAATGCTTGATGGTCGGAAGAGGCATAAATTCCGTCAGCCAGTTTAGTCTGACCATCTCATCTGTAA
CATCATTGGCAACGCTACCTTTGCCATGTTTCAGAAACAACTCTGGCGCATCGGGCTTCCCATACAATCG
ATAGATTGTCGCACCTGATTGCCCGACATTATCGCGAGCCCATTTATACCCATATAAATCAGCATCCATG
TTGGAATTTAATCGCGGCCTAGAGCAAGACGTTTCCCGTTGAATATGGCTCATAACACCCCTTGTATTAC
TGTTTATGTAAGCAGACAGTTTTATTGTTCATGACCAAAATCCCTTAACGTGAGTTTTCGTTCCACTGAG
CGTCAGACCCCGTAGAAAAGATCAAAGGATCTTCTTGAGATCCTTTTTTTCTGCGCGTAATCTGCTGCTT
GCAAACAAAAAAACCACCGCTACCAGCGGTGGTTTGTTTGCCGGATCAAGAGCTACCAACTCTTTTTCCG
AAGGTAACTGGCTTCAGCAGAGCGCAGATACCAAATACTGTCCTTCTAGTGTAGCCGTAGTTAGGCCACC
ACTTCAAGAACTCTGTAGCACCGCCTACATACCTCGCTCTGCTAATCCTGTTACCAGTGGCTGCTGCCAG
TGGCGATAAGTCGTGTCTTACCGGGTTGGACTCAAGACGATAGTTACCGGATAAGGCGCAGCGGTCGGGC
TGAACGGGGGGTTCGTGCACACAGCCCAGCTTGGAGCGAACGACCTACACCGAACTGAGATACCTACAGC
GTGAGCTATGAGAAAGCGCCACGCTTCCCGAAGGGAGAAAGGCGGACAGGTATCCGGTAAGCGGCAGGGT
CGGAACAGGAGAGCGCACGAGGGAGCTTCCAGGGGGAAACGCCTGGTATCTTTATAGTCCTGTCGGGTTT
CGCCACCTCTGACTTGAGCGTCGATTTTTGTGATGCTCGTCAGGGGGGCGGAGCCTATGGAAAAACGCCA
GCAACGCGGCCTTTTTACGGTTCCTGGCCTTTTGCTGGCCTTTTGCTCACATGTTCTTTCCTGCGTTATC
CCCTGATTCTGTGGATAACCGTATTACCGCCTTTGAGTGAGCTGATACCGCTCGCCGCAGCCGAACGACC
GAGCGCAGCGAGTCAGTGAGCGAGGAAGCGGAAGAGCGCCTGATGCGGTATTTTCTCCTTACGCATCTGT
GCGGTATTTCACACCGCAATGGTGCACTCTCAGTACAATCTGCTCTGATGCCGCATAGTTAAGCCAGTAT
ACACTCCGCTATCGCTACGTGACTGGGTCATGGCTGCGCCCCGACACCCGCCAACACCCGCTGACGCGCC
CTGACGGGCTTGTCTGCTCCCGGCATCCGCTTACAGACAAGCTGTGACCGTCTCCGGGAGCTGCATGTGT
CAGAGGTTTTCACCGTCATCACCGAAACGCGCGAGGCAGCTGCGGTAAAGCTCATCAGCGTGGTCGTGAA
GCGATTCACAGATGTCTGCCTGTTCATCCGCGTCCAGCTCGTTGAGTTTCTCCAGAAGCGTTAATGTCTG
GCTTCTGATAAAGCGGGCCATGTTAAGGGCGGTTTTTTCCTGTTTGGTCACTGATGCCTCCGTGTAAGGG
GGATTTCTGTTCATGGGGGTAATGATACCGATGAAACGAGAGAGGATGCTCACGATACGGGTTACTGATG
ATGAACATGCCCGGTTACTGGAACGTTGTGAGGGTAAACAACTGGCGGTATGGATGCGGCGGGACCAGAG
AAAAATCACTCAGGGTCAATGCCAGCGCTTCGTTAATACAGATGTAGGTGTTCCACAGGGTAGCCAGCAG
CATCCTGCGATGCAGATCCGGAACATAATGGTGCAGGGCGCTGACTTCCGCGTTTCCAGACTTTACGAAA
CACGGAAACCGAAGACCATTCATGTTGTTGCTCAGGTCGCAGACGTTTTGCAGCAGCAGTCGCTTCACGT
TCGCTCGCGTATCGGTGATTCATTCTGCTAACCAGTAAGGCAACCCCGCCAGCCTAGCCGGGTCCTCAAC
GACAGGAGCACGATCATGCGCACCCGTGGGGCCGCCATGCCGGCGATAATGGCCTGCTTCTCGCCGAAAC
GTTTGGTGGCGGGACCAGTGACGAAGGCTTGAGCGAGGGCGTGCAAGATTCCGAATACCGCAAGCGACAG
GCCGATCATCGTCGCGCTCCAGCGAAAGCGGTCCTCGCCGAAAATGACCCAGAGCGCTGCCGGCACCTGT
CCTACGAGTTGCATGATAAAGAAGACAGTCATAAGTGCGGCGACGATAGTCATGCCCCGCGCCCACCGGA
AGGAGCTGACTGGGTTGAAGGCTCTCAAGGGCATCGGTCGAGATCCCGGTGCCTAATGAGTGAGCTAACT
TACATTAATTGCGTTGCGCTCACTGCCCGCTTTCCAGTCGGGAAACCTGTCGTGCCAGCTGCATTAATGA
ATCGGCCAACGCGCGGGGAGAGGCGGTTTGCGTATTGGGCGCCAGGGTGGTTTTTCTTTTCACCAGTGAG
ACGGGCAACAGCTGATTGCCCTTCACCGCCTGGCCCTGAGAGAGTTGCAGCAAGCGGTCCACGCTGGTTT
GCCCCAGCAGGCGAAAATCCTGTTTGATGGTGGTTAACGGCGGGATATAACATGAGCTGTCTTCGGTATC
GTCGTATCCCACTACCGAGATATCCGCACCAACGCGCAGCCCGGACTCGGTAATGGCGCGCATTGCGCCC
AGCGCCATCTGATCGTTGGCAACCAGCATCGCAGTGGGAACGATGCCCTCATTCAGCATTTGCATGGTTT
GTTGAAAACCGGACATGGCACTCCAGTCGCCTTCCCGTTCCGCTATCGGCTGAATTTGATTGCGAGTGAG
ATATTTATGCCAGCCAGCCAGACGCAGACGCGCCGAGACAGAACTTAATGGGCCCGCTAACAGCGCGATT
TGCTGGTGACCCAATGCGACCAGATGCTCCACGCCCAGTCGCGTACCGTCTTCATGGGAGAAAATAATAC
TGTTGATGGGTGTCTGGTCAGAGACATCAAGAAATAACGCCGGAACATTAGTGCAGGCAGCTTCCACAGC
AATGGCATCCTGGTCATCCAGCGGATAGTTAATGATCAGCCCACTGACGCGTTGCGCGAGAAGATTGTGC
ACCGCCGCTTTACAGGCTTCGACGCCGCTTCGTTCTACCATCGACACCACCACGCTGGCACCCAGTTGAT
CGGCGCGAGATTTAATCGCCGCGACAATTTGCGACGGCGCGTGCAGGGCCAGACTGGAGGTGGCAACGCC
AATCAGCAACGACTGTTTGCCCGCCAGTTGTTGTGCCACGCGGTTGGGAATGTAATTCAGCTCCGCCATC
GCCGCTTCCACTTTTTCCCGCGTTTTCGCAGAAACGTGGCTGGCCTGGTTCACCACGCGGGAAACGGTCT
GATAAGAGACACCGGCATACTCTGCGACATCGTATAACGTTACTGGTTTCACATTCACCACCCTGAATTG
ACTCTCTTCCGGGCGCTATCATGCCATACCGCGAAAGGTTTTGCGCCATTCGATGGTGTCCGGGATCTCG
ACGCTCTCCCTTATGCGACTCCTGCATTAGGAAGCAGCCCAGTAGTAGGTTGAGGCCGTTGAGCACCGCC
GCCGCAAGGAATGGTGCATGCAAGGAGATGGCGCCCAACAGTCCCCCGGCCACGGGGCCTGCCACCATAC
CCACGCCGAAACAAGCGCTCATGAGCCCGAAGTGGCGAGCCCGATCTTCCCCATCGGTGATGTCGGCGAT
ATAGGCGCCAGCAACCGC
