>Addgene plasmid #53117 | pET28b-hUba2-His | addgene partial sequence | sequence record 86445 | pBRrevBam 5'-GGTGATGTCGGCGATATAGG-3'
CCACGATGCGTCCGGCGTAGAGGATCGAGATCTCGATCCCGCGAAATTAATACGACTCACTATAGGGGAA
TTGTGAGCGGATAACAATTCCCCTCTAGAAATAATTTTGTTTAACTTTAAGAAGGAGATATACCATGGGG
ATGGCACTGTCGCGGGGGCTGCCCCGGGAGCTGGCTGAGGCGGTGGCCGGGGGCCGGGTGCTGGTGGTGG
GGGCGGGCGGCATCGGCTGCGAGCTCCTCAAGAATCTCGTGCTCACCGGTTTCTCCCACATCGACCTGAT
TGATCTGGATACTATTGATGTAAGCAACCTCAACAGACAGTTTTTGTTTCAAAAGAAACATGTTGGAAGA
TCAAAGGCACAGGTTGCCAAGGAAAGTGTACTGCAGTTTTACCCGAAAGCTAATATCGTTGCCTACCATG
ACAGCATCATGAACCCTGACTATAATGTGGAATTTTTCCGACAGTTTATACTGGTTATGAATGCTTTAGA
TAACAGAGCTGCCCGAAACCATGTTAATAGAATGTGCCTGGCAGCTGATGTTCCTCTTATTGAAAGTGGA
ACAGCTGGGTATCTTGGACAAGTAACTACTATCAAAAAGGGTGTGACCGAGTGTTATGAGTGTCATCCTA
AGCCGACCCAGAGAACCTTTCCTGGCTGTACAATTCGTAACACACCTTCAGAACCTATACATTGCATCGT
TTGGGCAAAGTACTTGTTCAACCAGTTGTTTGGGGAAGAAGATGCTGATCAAGAAGTATCTCCTGACAGA
GCTGACCCTGAAGCTGCCTGGGAACCAACGGAAGCCGAAGCCAGAGCTAGAGCATCTAATGAAGATGGTG
ACATTAAACGTATTTCTACTAAGGAATGGGCTAAATCAACTGGATATGATCCAGTTAAAC
