>Addgene plasmid #53117 | pET28b-hUba2-His | addgene partial sequence | sequence record 86496 | T7term 5'-GCTAGTTATTGCTCAGCGG-3'
CCGGATCTCAGTGGTGGTGGTGGTGGTGCTCGAGTGCGGCCGCAAGCTTGTCGACGGAGCTCGAATTCGG
ATCCCGACCCATTTGCTGTCCACCAGTCATGCTAGCTCCATCTAATGCTATGACATCATCAAGCTCTTCC
TTCTGTTCTATACGTGACCTCTTTGCACTGAGATTCTCTTTCTCATCTAATTTCCTCTTGCGGCTTCTCT
CTTCTTCACTGACGTCGGCATTATTTGAAGAATCTTCTTCATCCGAATCAACTATGAGAACGTCATCTTG
CTCTTGAGCTGTGGAGGTGGAGGGCTGAGCTCCATCATCACTGCCATTGGTTATGCTTTTGGCAGCATCT
TCAGCTTGTTTGGGCCCCACTTTTTCCGGGGCATCACCAACAACTTCAAATTCAACGTCCTTTCCTAGGT
CTTCACTATGAAGGATGTTGATCAATAAAGTATAGTCCTGGAGGAAGTCATCTGCTTGAAGCCGGCTGCC
ATTTCTAATTCCAAATTCTGACAACTTCTTGTGATTATTAGCTTCCGTCTCTCCCTCTTCGGAAGATATT
AGGATTGTTCCTTTCCCATCTTCAATTTGGACATCTGGTGCTACCATAGCAAATTTTTCTTTCACTATCT
TGTCTTGTAAGGTGAGAACAGTCACTTTATGGACATTCAGCCGCACAGTCACCTCTGGCTTGCTGGCACA
TACATAACAATTGGGGTTGGGAGGATCCAGTGCACAAGGCACAAGAAGCTTCTTTCTTGGGTTTGGTTGT
TTATTCAAAAAAATTGTTCTGCACTGGTCTATTTTTCCTGATAAAATCTTCAATCCTTCCAATACT
